Addgene plasmid #19955: pcDNA3-myc3-Tsc1
Depositing lab: Yue Xiong. Publication: 14-3-3beta binds to and negatively regulates the tuberous sclerosis complex 2 (TSC2) tumor suppressor gene product, tuberin. Shumway SD, Li Y, Xiong Y. J Biol Chem. 2003 Jan 24. 278(4):2089-92. 10.1074/jbc.C200499200 PubMed 12468542.
Backbone
  Vector backbone: pcDNA3-myc3
  Backbone manufacturer: Invitrogen
  Backbone size w/o insert (bp): 5437
  Vector type: Mammalian Expression
  Selectable markers: G418
Growth in bacteria
  Bacterial resistance: Ampicillin, 100 μg/mL
  Growth temperature: 37°C
  Growth strain: DH5alpha
  Copy number: High Copy
Gene/Insert
  Gene/Insert name: Tsc1 (Tuberous sclerosis 1) (alt names: KIAA0243; Tsc1)
  Species: H. sapiens (human)
  Insert size (bp): 3493
  GenBank ID: NM_000368
  Entrez Gene: TSC1 (a.k.a. LAM, TSC)
  Tag / fusion protein: Myc3 (N terminal on backbone)
  Cloning method: Restriction Enzyme; 5′ cloning site KpnI (not destroyed); 3′ cloning site ApaI (not destroyed)
  Sequencing primers: 5′ T7; 3′ SP6
Terms and licenses: Academic/Nonprofit Terms; Industry Terms: Not Available to Industry
How to cite: pcDNA3-myc3-Tsc1 was a gift from Yue Xiong (Addgene plasmid # 19955 ; http://n2t.net/addgene:19955 ; RRID:Addgene_19955)
