[The description below was written by a language model from this plasmid's Addgene catalogue record.]
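Description:
pcDNA3-myc3-Tsc1 is a mammalian expression plasmid that carries the human TSC1 (tuberous sclerosis 1, hamartin) coding sequence in a pcDNA3-derived backbone modified to supply three copies of the Myc epitope. The roughly 3.5 kb insert was placed between KpnI and ApaI sites, both of which remain intact, so that the protein is produced with the backbone-encoded triple Myc tag at its N terminus. The plasmid is maintained in E. coli as a high-copy replicon under ampicillin selection, and G418 can be used to select transfected mammalian cells, which allows stable lines to be derived as well as transient expression. The record does not name the promoter or provide a feature table. Standard pcDNA3 vectors drive the insert from the CMV immediate-early promoter with a downstream polyadenylation signal. The listing of T7 and SP6 as the flanking sequencing primers fits the usual pcDNA3 polylinker arrangement.

TSC1 encodes the partner of tuberin (TSC2) in the tuberous sclerosis tumour suppressor complex. The triple Myc tag lets the exogenous protein be detected or recovered with anti-Myc antibodies, for example by western blotting, immunoprecipitation or immunofluorescence, without needing a TSC1-specific reagent. The associated publication concerns the binding of 14-3-3beta to tuberin and its negative regulation of that protein, so this construct suits co-expression and co-immunoprecipitation experiments on TSC1–TSC2 complex formation and its interacting regulators in cultured mammalian cells.
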