>Addgene plasmid #19955 | pcDNA3-myc3-Tsc1 | addgene partial sequence | sequence record 26181 | 19955 with CMV-F
GAGCTCTCTGGCTAACTAGAGAACCCACTGCTTACTGGCTTATCGAAATTAATACGACTCACTATAGGGA
GACCCAAGCTATGGAGCAAAAGCTCATCTCAGAGGAAGATCTGGAATTAGAGCAAAAGCTCATCTCAGAG
GAAGATCTGGAATTAGAGCAAAAGCTCATCTCAGAGGAAGATCTGGAATTCAGGATCCTGATATCCGCGG
TACCTATGGCCCAACAAGCAAATGTCGGGGAGCTTCTTGCCATGCTGGACTCCCCCATGCTGGGTGTGCG
GGACGACGTGACAGCTGTCTTTAAAGAGAACCTCAATTCTGACCGTGGCCCTATGCTTGTAAACACCTTG
GTGGATTATTACCTGGAAACCAGCTCTCAGCCGGCATTGCACATCCTGACCACCTTGCAAGAGCCACATG
ACAAGCACCTCTTGGACAGGATTAACGAATATGTGGGCAAAGCCGCCACTCGTTTATCCATCCTCTCGTT
ACTGGGTCATGTCATAAGACTGCAGCCATCTTGGAAGCATAAGCTCTCTCAAGCACCTCTTTTGCCTTCT
TTACTAAAATGTCTCAAGATGGACACTGACGTCGTTGTCCTCACAACAGGCGTCTTGGTGTTGATAACCA
TGCTACCAATGATTCCACAGTCTGGGAAACAGCATCTTCTTGATTTCTTTGACATTTTTGGCCGTCTGTC
ATCATGGTGCCTGAAGAAACCAGGCCACGTGGCGGAAGTCTATCTCGTCCATCTCCATGCCAGTGTGTAC
GCACTCTTTCATCGCCTTTATGGAATGTACCCTTGCAACTTCGTCTCCTTTTTGCGTTCTCATTACAGTA
TGAAAGAAAA
